Addgene plasmid #26728: pEGFP-C1-hRabin8 F201A
Depositing lab: Keith Mostov. Depositing organization: University of California, San Francisco (UCSF). Publication: A molecular network for de novo generation of the apical surface and lumen. Bryant DM, Datta A, Rodriguez-Fraticelli AE, Peranen J, Martin-Belmonte F, Mostov KE. Nat Cell Biol. 2010 Nov;12(11):1035-45. doi: 10.1038/ncb2106. Epub 2010 Oct 3. PubMed 20890297.
Backbone
  Vector backbone: pEGFP-C1
  Backbone size w/o insert (bp): 4700
  Vector type: Mammalian Expression
  Selectable markers: Neomycin (select with G418)
Growth in bacteria
  Bacterial resistance: Kanamycin, 50 μg/mL
  Growth temperature: 37°C
  Growth strain: DH5alpha
  Copy number: High Copy
Gene/Insert
  Gene/Insert name: Rabin8 (alt names: Rab3IP; rab-3A-interacting protein isoform beta 1)
  Species: H. sapiens (human)
  Mutation: F201A: GEF domain mutant
  GenBank ID: NP_783323
  Entrez Gene: RAB3IP (a.k.a. RABIN3, RABIN8)
  Tag / fusion protein: EGFP (N terminal on backbone)
  Cloning method: Restriction Enzyme
  Sequencing primers: 5′ 3' CMV Fwd; 3′ fastbac_rev
Resource information
  A portion of this plasmid was derived from a plasmid made by: Johan Peranen provided WT Rabin8 from PMID: 12221131.
Terms and licenses: Academic/Nonprofit Terms; Industry Terms: Not Available to Industry
Depositor comments: F201A mutant in GEF domain of human Rabin8alpha.
How to cite: pEGFP-C1-hRabin8 F201A was a gift from Keith Mostov (Addgene plasmid # 26728 ; http://n2t.net/addgene:26728 ; RRID:Addgene_26728)
