[The description below was written by a language model from this plasmid's Addgene catalogue record.]
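Description:
pEGFP-C1-hRabin8 F201A is a mammalian expression plasmid built on the pEGFP-C1 backbone (about 4.7 kb without insert). It is a high-copy plasmid selected in bacteria with kanamycin, and the same backbone provides neomycin resistance, so transfected mammalian cells can be selected with G418. No feature table is provided, so the promoter is not explicitly listed. However, a CMV forward primer is given for sequencing, which fits the CMV immediate-early promoter that normally drives expression in pEGFP-C1 vectors.

The insert is human Rabin8 (RAB3IP, also called Rab-3A-interacting protein), cloned by restriction enzymes downstream of the backbone's EGFP, so the protein is produced with an N-terminal EGFP tag. It carries an F201A substitution, described as a mutation in the guanine nucleotide exchange factor (GEF) domain. The record is inconsistent about the isoform: the catalogue fields cite isoform beta 1, whereas the depositor comment refers to Rabin8alpha. The insert size is not stated. The mutant was derived from a wild-type Rabin8 clone obtained from another laboratory.

Rabin8 is generally known as an exchange factor for Rab8-family GTPases in membrane trafficking. The associated publication examines the molecular network that generates the apical surface and lumen de novo in epithelial cells. In that setting, the construct is presumably suited to expressing a fluorescently trackable GEF-domain mutant alongside wild-type Rabin8, to visualise its localisation and to test whether the GEF domain is needed for these trafficking and polarity events. The record does not describe how the mutation affects activity beyond calling it a GEF domain mutant.
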