>Addgene plasmid #26728 | pEGFP-C1-hRabin8 F201A | addgene partial sequence | sequence record 32962 | 26728 with EGFP-C
GAGCTGTACAAGTCCGGACTCAGATCAGCAGCTGCAGCTGCAGGAGATATCAGATCCATGGCTAATGATC
CCTTGGAAGGCTTCCATGAAGTAAACCTTGCTTCACCTACTTCTCCGGACCTTCTTGGTGTGTATGAATC
AGGAACTCAAGAGCAGACTACCTCACCAAGTGTCATCTACCGGCCACACCCTTCAGCTTTATCCTCTGTA
CCTATCCAGGCAAATGCATTAGATGTTTCTGAACTTCCTACACAACCCGTGTATTCATCCCCCAGACGTT
TAAATTGTGCGGAAATATCTAGTATCAGCTTTCATGTTACAGACCCAGCCCCTTGCTCTACCTCTGGAGT
CACAGCTGGATTAACTAAATTAACTACAAGAAAGGACAACTATAATGCAGAGAGAGAGTTTTTACAGGGT
GCTACTATAACAGAGGCTTGCGATGGCAGTGATGATATTTTTGGGTTGAGTACTGATAGTCTGTCTCGTT
TACGAAGCCCATCTGTTTTGGAAGTTAGAGAAAAGGGCTATGAACGATTAAAAGAAGAACTCGCAAAAGC
TCAGAGGGAACTGAAGTTAAAAGATGAAGAATGTGAGAGGCTTTCAAAAGTGCGAGATCAACTTGGACAG
GAATTGGAAGAACTCACAGCTAGTCTAGCTGAGGAAGCTCATAAAATGGTGAGAGAAGCAAATATCAAGC
AGGCAACAGCAGAAAAACAGCTAAAAGAAGCACAAGGAAAAATTGATGTACTTCAAGCTGAAGTAGCTGC
ATTGAAGACACTTGTATTGTCCAGTTCTCCAACATCACCTACGCAGGAGCCTTTGCCAGGTGGAAAGACA
CCTTTTAAAAAGGGGCATACAAGAAATAAAAGCACAAGCAGTGCTATGAGTGGCAGTCATCAGGACCTCA
GTGTGATACAGCCAATTGTAAA
